>Addgene plasmid #169656 | pTS2357_Tier3(PB)-TagBFP_BlastR | addgene full sequence | sequence record 365630 | Addgene NGS Result
AGCTTTCTAGACACCGGTGGATCCGCTAGCACTAGTCATGGTGAATTCCGCTTCGAAGAGCTCCTCGAGG
GTACCACGCGTAGATCTCTTAAGGTTTTGTTACTTTATAGAAGAAATTTTGAGTTTTTGTTTTTTTTTAA
TAAATAAATAAACATAAATAAATTGTTTGTTGAATTTATTATTAGTATGTAAGTGTAAATATAATAAAAC
TTAATATCTATTCAAATTAATAAATAAACCTCGATATACAGACCGATAAAACACATGCGTCAATTTTACG
CATGATTATCTTTAACGTACGTCACAATATGATTATCTTTCTAGGGTTAAGCGGCCGCTGATCTTGGTTT
CTTAGACGTCAGGTGGCACTTTTCGGGGAAATGTGCGCGGAACCCCTATTTGTTTATTTTTCTAAATACA
TTCAAATATGTATCCGCTCATGAGACAATAACCCTGATAAATGCTTCAATAATATTGAAAAAGGAAGAGT
ATGAGTATTCAACATTTCCGTGTCGCCCTTATTCCCTTTTTTGCGGCATTTTGCCTTCCTGTTTTTGCTC
ACCCAGAAACGCTGGTGAAAGTAAAAGATGCTGAAGATCAGTTGGGTGCACGAGTGGGTTACATCGAACT
GGATCTCAACAGCGGTAAGATCCTTGAGAGTTTTCGCCCCGAAGAACGTTTTCCAATGATGAGCACTTTT
AAAGTTCTGCTATGTGGCGCGGTATTATCCCGTATTGACGCCGGGCAAGAGCAACTCGGTCGCCGCATAC
ACTATTCTCAGAATGACTTGGTTGAGTACTCACCAGTCACAGAAAAGCATCTTACGGATGGCATGACAGT
AAGAGAATTATGCAGTGCTGCCATAACCATGAGTGATAACACTGCGGCCAACTTACTTCTGACAACGATC
GGAGGACCGAAGGAGCTAACCGCTTTTTTGCACAACATGGGGGATCATGTAACTCGCCTTGATCGTTGGG
AACCGGAGCTGAATGAAGCCATACCAAACGACGAGCGTGACACCACGATGCCTGTAGCAATGGCAACAAC
GTTGCGCAAACTATTAACTGGCGAACTACTTACTCTAGCTTCCCGGCAACAATTAATAGACTGGATGGAG
GCGGATAAAGTTGCAGGACCACTTCTGCGCTCGGCCCTTCCGGCTGGCTGGTTTATTGCTGATAAATCTG
GAGCCGGTGAGCGTGGGAGCCGCGGTATCATTGCAGCACTGGGGCCAGATGGTAAGCCCTCCCGTATCGT
AGTTATCTACACGACGGGGAGTCAGGCAACTATGGATGAACGAAATAGACAGATCGCTGAGATAGGTGCC
TCACTGATTAAGCATTGGTAACTGTCAGACCAAGTTTACTCATATATACTTTAGATTGATTTAAAACTTC
ATTTTTAATTTAAAAGGATCTAGGTGAAGATCCTTTTTGATAATCCCCGTAGAAAAGATCAAAGGATCTT
CTTGAGATCCTTTTTTTCTGCGCGTAATCTGCTGCTTGCAAACAAAAAAACCACCGCTACCAGCGGTGGT
TTGTTTGCCGGATCAAGAGCTACCAACTCTTTTTCCGAAGGTAACTGGCTTCAGCAGAGCGCAGATACCA
AATACTGTTCTTCTAGTGTAGCCGTAGTTAGGCCACCACTTCAAGAACTCTGTAGCACCGCCTACATACC
TCGCTCTGCTAATCCTGTTACCAGTGGCTGCTGCCAGTGGCGATAAGTCGTGTCTTACCGGGTTGGACTC
AAGACGATAGTTACCGGATAAGGCGCAGCGGTCGGGCTGAACGGGGGGTTCGTGCACACAGCCCAGCTTG
GAGCGAACGACCTACACCGAACTGAGATACCTACAGCGTGAGCTATGAGAAAGCGCCACGCTTCCCGAAG
GGAGAAAGGCGGACAGGTATCCGGTAAGCGGCAGGGTCGGAACAGGAGAGCGCACGAGGGAGCTTCCAGG
GGGAAACGCCTGGTATCTTTATAGTCCTGTCGGGTTTCGCCACCTCTGACTTGAGCGTCGATTTTTGTGA
TGCTCGTCAGGGGGGCGGAGCCTATGGAAAAACGCCAGCAACGCGGCCTTTTTACGGTTCCTGGCCTTTT
GCTGGCCTTTTGCTCACATGTCCATGGTTAACCCTAGAAAGATAGTCTGCGTAAAATTGACGCATGCATT
CTTGAAATATTGCTCTCTCTTTCTAAATAGCGCGAATCCGTCGCTGTGCATTTAGGACATCTCAGTCGCC
GCTTGGAGCTCCCGTGAGGCGTGCTTGTCAATGCGGTAAGTGTCACTGATTTTGAACTATAACGACCGCG
TGAGTCAAAATGACGCATGATTATCTTTTACGTGACTTTTAAGATTTAACTCATACGATAATTATATTGT
TATTTCATGTTCTACTTACGTGATAACTTATTATATATATATTTTCTTGTTATAGATATCGCAGCTGGCA
CGACAGGTTTCCCGACTGGAAAGCGGGCAGTGAGCGCAACGCAATTAATGTGAGTTAGCTCACTCATTAG
GCACCCTCGACCTACTGGCTCAGTTGATGACAAAGCACACAAAAAACTCCAACACACGTTTTGTCAACCA
TAGTCAATACTTTATTAAACGCTCTCATAATTTCTGAGCTTTCTAGACACCGGTGGATCCGCTAGCGCCC
TCCCACACATAACCAGAGGGCAGCAATTCACGAATCCCAACTGCCGTCGGCTGTCCATCACTGTCCTTCA
CTATGGCTTTGATCCCAGGATGCAGATCGAGAAGCACCTGTCGGCACCGTCCGCAGGGGCTCAAGATGCC
CCTGTTCTCATTTCCGATCGCGACGATACAAGTCAGGTTGCCAGCTGCCGCAGCAGCAGCAGTGCCCAGC
ACCACGAGTTCTGCACAAGGTCCCCCAGTAAAATGATATACATTGACACCAGTGAAGATGCGGCCGTCGC
TAGAGAGAGCTGCGCTGGCGACGCTGTAGTCTTCAGAGATGGGGATGCTGTTGATTGTAGCCGTTGCTCT
TTCAATGAGGGTGGATTCTTCTTGAGACAAACCAGAACCACCACTAGCAGGTCCAGGGTTCTCCTCCACG
TCACCAGCCTGCTTCAGCAGGCTGAAGTTAGTAGCTCCGCTTCCACCAGAACCACCACTAGCATTAAGTT
TGTGCCCCAGTTTGCTAGGGAGGTCGCAGTATCTGGCCACTGCCACCTCGTGCTGCTCGACGTAGGTTTC
GTTGTTGGCCTCCTTGATTCTTTCCAGTCTGTAGTCCACATAGTAGACGCCAGGCATCTTGAGGTTCTTA
GCGGGTTTCTTGGATCTATATGTGGTCTTGGCGTTTGCGATCAGATGGCTCCCGCCCACGAGCTTCAGGG
CCATGTCGTTTCTGCCTTCCAGGCCGCCGTCAGCGGGGTACAGCGTCTCGGTGAAGGCCTCCCAGCCGAG
TGTTTTCTTCTGCATCACAGGGCCGTTGGATGTGAAGTTCACCCCTCTGATCTTGACGTTGTAGATGAGG
CAGCCGTCCTGGAGGCTGGTGTCCTGGGTAGCGGTCAGCACGCCCCCGTCTTCGTATGTGGTGACTCTCT
CCCATGTGAAGCCCTCAGGGAAGGACTGCTTGAAGAAGTCGGGGATGCCCTGGGTGTGGTTGATGAAGGT
CTTGCTGCCGTAGAGGAAGCTAGTAGCCAGGATGTCGAAGGCGAAGGGGAGAGGGCCGCCCTCGACCACC
TTGATTCTCATGGTCTGGGTGCCCTCGTAGGGCTTGCCTTCGCCCTCGGATGTGCACTTGAAGTGATGGT
TGTCCACGGTGCCCTCCATGTACAGCTTCATGTGCATGTTCTCCTTAATCAGCTCTTCGCCCTTAGACAC
ACCAGAACCACCACTAGTCATGGTGAATTCGAGCTCCCTAGGTGCAGAGGTTTCTACAGGGAAAGAGAGA
AAGGCTACAGTTAGTTTGCTGTGATGATGCTAAGTGCCGAGGTCAGATGTCTATGGATTGTACACGGAAT
CCCAACGCAGGAACCAAAAAACACTCACCCAAAAAAATGGCGCTAAGGCCGAGAGAAAGGCGAAGTTCCG
TCTACGGCTATATACCTTGAAACAGGGGCGGCAGAAGTGACGCAACGCGGTTGCGCGGACGGCTTCCTGT
GTTTTCATTGGTCGAAGCGTTCTGCGCGTGCGCAGAGATTCCCCAGGGAAGGCGGGCCCTCTTCCGAATG
TCCAATCCGGACATTCTTCCGGTTGGACCTCCGCGGTCAGCGCTGTGCCCGGCGAGAGATCACGTGGGGC
GCGGAGGCGGTGCTGCTGGGGCACGGCCGTCCAGCCTCGGCGGCCATATTTTTGAGGGGCTGTTCATCTC
GTTCACACGCTCTGTCCGCCATGTTTGTGAGTGGAAGCGCCATTACCCCTTCAAGCGACTGAAGGCTGCA
GGGCCTCTGGTGGCCCGCATGGGGAGTCCAGACCCGCCAGGCCCGCCTTTCCGCACTCAGTCCGGGCTTA
CTTTATTTTGTGAGACAGGGTCACGCTCGAGGGTACCACGCGCTGGCCGTCGTTTTACACAGGAAACAGC
TATGACCGAGGCTCCCTTAAACCGCACACACAAAAAAAACCAACACACATGATAACGTTCTCTGTATCAG
TTTTATTATAAAGCGGTGCACCTGTATAGCTGGAGACCAACTGACGGTCTCCCGCGCTGGTTCTTTCCGC
CTCCTAAGCTACCATAGAGCCCACCGCATCCCCAGCATGCCTGCTATTGTCTTCCCAATCCTCCCCCTTG
CTGTCCTGCCCCACCCCACCCCCCAGAATAGAATGACACCTACTCAGACAATGCGATGCAATTTCCTCAT
TTTATTAGGAAAGGACAGTGGGAGTGGCACCTTCCAGGGTCAAGGAAGGCACGGGGGAGGGGCAAACAAC
AGATGGCTGGCAACTAGAAGGCACAGTCGAGGCTGATCAGCGGGCCTGCAGGCCGGCCTCAA
Features (pLannotate 1.2.2; 11 found; start..end, strand, type, name):
    386..490     +  promoter       AmpR promoter: bla
    491..1351    +  CDS            AmpR: β-lactamase; bla; confers resistance to ampicillin, carbenicillin, and related antibiotics
   1472..2060    +  rep_origin     ori: high-copy-number ColE1/pMB1/pBR322/pUC origin of replication
   2441..2483    +  CDS            lacI (fragment): lac repressor; lacI; The lac repressor binds to the lac operator to inhibit transcription in E. coli. This inhibition can be relieved by adding lactose or isopropyl-β-D-thiogalactopyranoside (IPTG).
   2496..2517    +  protein_bind   CAP binding site: CAP binding activates transcription in the presence of cAMP. E. coli catabolite activator protein
   2657..3041    -  CDS            BSD (fragment): blasticidin S deaminase; Aspergillus terreus BSD; confers resistance to blasticidin
   3143..3850    -  CDS            mTagBFP2: mTagBFP2 is a basic (constitutively fluorescent) blue fluorescent protein published in 2011, derived from Entacmaea quadricolor. It is reported to be a very rapidly-maturing monomer with very low acid sensitivity.
   4523..4539    +  CDS            lacZα (fragment): LacZα fragment of β-galactosidase; lacZ fragment
   4579..4600    -  polyA_signal   poly(A) signal (fragment): synthetic polyadenylation signal
   4676..4693    -  promoter       SV40 promoter (fragment): SV40 enhancer and early promoter
   4702..4926    -  polyA_signal   bGH poly(A) signal: bovine growth hormone polyadenylation signal
