[The description below was written by a language model from this plasmid's Addgene catalogue record and pLannotate feature annotations shown in this document.]
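Description:
pTS2357_Tier3(PB)-TagBFP_BlastR is a mammalian expression and integration vector from the VAMSyB modular plasmid architecture, built on the pUC57-derived backbone pTS1019. It is maintained in E. coli at high copy through a ColE1/pUC-type origin and selected with ampicillin via the bla gene and its native promoter. Short annotated remnants of lacI, a CAP binding site and lacZα are leftovers of the pUC-type cloning backbone rather than functional parts.

As a "Tier-3" vector, it is designed to receive up to three expression cassettes and deliver them together into the genome of mammalian cells by PiggyBac transposition. According to the catalogue layout, PiggyBac 5′ and 3′ inverted terminal repeats flank two acceptor positions (A1 and A2), each followed by a polyadenylation signal, plus a pre-installed third cassette. When PiggyBac transposase is supplied, everything between the repeats is cut out and pasted into the host genome. The resident cassette uses the PRPBSA promoter to drive the blue fluorescent protein mTagBFP2, linked through a P2A self-cleaving peptide to the Aspergillus terreus blasticidin S deaminase. A single transcript therefore yields both a fluorescent marker for identifying or sorting integrants and blasticidin resistance for selecting stable cell lines.

The automated feature table confirms mTagBFP2 and the blasticidin deaminase on the reverse strand, along with a bGH poly(A) signal and a fragment of a synthetic poly(A) signal consistent with the terminators of the acceptor positions. It does not annotate the PiggyBac repeats, the PRPBSA promoter or the P2A element, so these rest on the catalogue description alone.
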