Addgene plasmid #169656: pTS2357_Tier3(PB)-TagBFP_BlastR
Purpose: Tier-3 vector for stable stable integration of up to three cassettes via Piggy Bac transposase including a mTagBFP2 marker and BlastR resistance gene (5'ITR-A1-pA::A2-pA::PRPBSA-mTagBFP2-p2A-BlastR-pA-3'ITR)
Depositing lab: Martin Fussenegger. Publication: A versatile plasmid architecture for mammalian synthetic biology (VAMSyB). Haellman V, Strittmatter T, Bertschi A, Stucheli P, Fussenegger M. Metab Eng. 2021 Jul;66:41-50. doi: 10.1016/j.ymben.2021.04.003. Epub 2021 Apr 18. PubMed 33857582.
Backbone
  Vector backbone: pTS1019 (pUC57-based)
  Backbone size w/o insert (bp): 3092
  Vector type: Mammalian Expression
  Selectable markers: Blasticidin
Growth in bacteria
  Bacterial resistance: Ampicillin, 100 μg/mL
  Growth temperature: 37°C
  Growth strain: DH5alpha
  Copy number: High Copy
Gene/Insert
  Gene/Insert name: PRPBSA-driven mTagBFP2 and BlastR expression (alt name: A1::A2::PRBSA-mTagBFP2-p2a-BlastR)
  Species: Synthetic; Aspergillus terreus
  Promoter: PRPBSA
  Cloning method: Restriction Enzyme; 5′ cloning site Unknown (unknown if destroyed)
  Sequencing primers: 5′ AmpStart; 3′ CTGGCACGACAGGTTTCCCGACTGG
Terms and licenses: Academic/Nonprofit Terms; Industry Terms: Not Available to Industry
How to cite: pTS2357_Tier3(PB)-TagBFP_BlastR was a gift from Martin Fussenegger (Addgene plasmid # 169656 ; http://n2t.net/addgene:169656 ; RRID:Addgene_169656)
